Addgene plasmid #227250: qTAG-N-Puro-mStayGold
Depositing lab: Laurence Pelletier. Publication: qTAG: an adaptable plasmid scaffold for CRISPR-based endogenous tagging. Philip R, Sharma A, Matellan L, Erpf AC, Hsu WH, Tkach JM, Wyatt HDM, Pelletier L. EMBO J. 2024 Dec 12. doi: 10.1038/s44318-024-00337-5. PubMed 39668248.
Backbone
  Vector backbone: pUC19
  Backbone manufacturer: Invitrogen
  Backbone size (bp): 2686
  Vector type: Mammalian Expression, CRISPR ; Donor Cassette
  Selectable markers: Puromycin
Growth in bacteria
  Bacterial resistance: Ampicillin, 100 μg/mL
  Growth temperature: 37°C
  Growth strain: DH5alpha
  Copy number: High Copy
Gene/Insert
  Gene/Insert name: None
Terms and licenses: Academic/Nonprofit Terms; Industry Terms: Not Available to Industry
How to cite: qTAG-N-Puro-mStayGold was a gift from Laurence Pelletier (Addgene plasmid # 227250 ; http://n2t.net/addgene:227250 ; RRID:Addgene_227250)
