[The description below was written by a language model from this plasmid's Addgene catalogue record and pLannotate feature annotations shown in this document.]
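Description:
qTAG-N-Puro-mStayGold is a 4,243 nt donor-cassette plasmid built on the pUC19 backbone. It belongs to the qTAG scaffold series for CRISPR-based endogenous tagging in mammalian cells. In E. coli it is maintained at high copy through the ColE1/pUC origin and selected with ampicillin via the AmpR (β-lactamase) gene and its own promoter. Remnants of the pUC19 cloning region are also annotated: lacZα and lacI fragments, the lac promoter and operator, a CAP binding site, and bom and rop fragments. These play no role in the tagging function.

The catalogue lists no gene insert, which fits a generic tagging scaffold rather than a gene-specific construct. The annotated payload is a puromycin N-acetyltransferase coding sequence, called as a fragment, flanked by lox71 and lox66 sites in the same orientation. No mammalian promoter is annotated upstream of it, so after integration it may rely on expression from the targeted locus, although the record does not say so. The lox71/lox66 pair consists of left- and right-element loxP mutants. Cre recombination between them should excise the puromycin marker once edited cells have been selected and leave a doubly mutated site that recombines poorly.

The name indicates an N-terminal tagging design carrying the fluorescent protein mStayGold. The feature table does not annotate this protein. An unannotated stretch of roughly 880 nt lies between lox66 and the lac operator and could accommodate it, but that placement is an inference. Homology arms are also not annotated, so users presumably add locus-specific arms to direct homology-directed knock-in, followed by puromycin enrichment of tagged cells.
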