Features (pLannotate 1.2.2; 13 found; start..end, strand, type, name):
    137..236     +  misc_feature   bom (fragment): basis of mobility region from pBR322
    242..399     -  CDS            lacZα (fragment): LacZα fragment of β-galactosidase; lacZ fragment
    423..456     +  protein_bind   lox71: Left element (LE) mutant of loxP (Araki et al., 2010). Cre-mediated recombination occurs in the 8-bp core sequence (GCATACAT). Cre recombinase
    465..1061    +  CDS            PuroR (fragment): puromycin N-acetyltransferase; pac from Streptomyces; confers resistance to puromycin
   1134..1167    +  protein_bind   lox66: Right element (RE) mutant of loxP (Araki et al., 2010). Cre-mediated recombination occurs in the 8-bp core sequence (GCATACAT). Cre recombinase
   2046..2062    -  protein_bind   lac operator: The lac repressor binds to the lac operator to inhibit transcription in E. coli. This inhibition can be relieved by adding lactose or isopropyl-β-D-thiogalactopyranoside (IPTG). lac repressor encoded by lacI
   2070..2100    -  promoter       lac promoter: promoter for the E. coli lac operon
   2115..2136    -  protein_bind   CAP binding site: CAP binding activates transcription in the presence of cAMP. E. coli catabolite activator protein
   2149..2241    -  CDS            lacI (fragment): lac repressor; lacI; The lac repressor binds to the lac operator to inhibit transcription in E. coli. This inhibition can be relieved by adding lactose or isopropyl-β-D-thiogalactopyranoside (IPTG).
   2424..3012    -  rep_origin     ori: high-copy-number ColE1/pMB1/pBR322/pUC origin of replication
   3183..4043    -  CDS            AmpR: β-lactamase; bla; confers resistance to ampicillin, carbenicillin, and related antibiotics
   4044..4148    -  promoter       AmpR promoter: bla
   4243..35      +  CDS            rop (fragment) (across the origin): Rop protein, which maintains plasmids at low copy number; rop
>Addgene plasmid #227250 | qTAG-N-Puro-mStayGold | addgene full sequence | sequence record 451977 | Addgene NGS Result
TCGCGCGTTTCGGTGATGACGGTGAAAACCTCTGACACATGCAGCTCCCGGAGACGGTCACAGCTTGTCT
GTAAGCGGATGCCGGGAGCAGACAAGCCCGTCAGGGCGCGTCAGCGGGTGTTGGCGGGTGTCGGGGCTGG
CTTAACTATGCGGCATCAGAGCAGATTGTACTGAGAGTGCACCATATGCGGTGTGAAATACCGCACAGAT
GCGTAAGGAGAAAATACCGCATCAGGCGCCATTCGCCATTCAGGCTGCGCAACTGTTGGGAAGGGCGATC
GGTGCGGGCCTCTTCGCTATTACGCCAGCTGGCGAAAGGGGGATGTGCTGCAAGGCGATTAAGTTGGGTA
ACGCCAGGGTTTTCCCAGTCACGACGTTGTAAAACGACGGCCAGTGAATTCGGCAAGAGCAAGACCGGTA
GCTACCGTTCGTATAGCATACATTATACGAAGTTATCTGCTAGCATGACCGAGTACAAGCCCACGGTGCG
CCTCGCCACCCGCGACGACGTCCCCAGGGCCGTACGCACCCTCGCCGCCGCGTTCGCCGACTACCCCGCC
ACGCGCCACACCGTCGATCCGGACCGCCACATCGAGCGGGTCACCGAGCTGCAAGAACTCTTCCTCACGC
GCGTCGGGCTCGACATCGGCAAGGTGTGGGTCGCGGACGACGGCGCCGCGGTGGCGGTCTGGACCACGCC
GGAGAGCGTCGAAGCGGGGGCGGTGTTCGCCGAGATCGGCCCGCGCATGGCCGAGTTGAGCGGTTCCCGG
CTGGCCGCGCAGCAACAGATGGAAGGCCTCCTGGCGCCGCACCGGCCCAAGGAGCCCGCGTGGTTCCTGG
CCACCGTCGGCGTCTCGCCCGACCACCAGGGCAAGGGTCTGGGCAGCGCCGTCGTGCTCCCCGGAGTGGA
GGCGGCCGAGCGCGCCGGGGTGCCCGCCTTCCTGGAGACCTCCGCGCCCCGCAACCTCCCCTTCTACGAG
CGGCTCGGCTTCACCGTCACCGCCGACGTCGAGGTGCCCGAAGGACCGCGCACCTGGTGCATGACCCGCA
AGCCCGGTGCCGGATCCGGAGCTACTAACTTCAGCCTGCTGAAGCAGGCCGGAGACGTGGAGGAGAACCC
TGGACCTTCTAGAATAACTTCGTATAGCATACATTATACGAACGGTAGCACGCGTGGAGGTGGCGGTTCC
GGCAAGCCCATCCCCAACCCCCTGCTGGGCCTGGACAGCACCGGAGGTGGCGGAAGCATGGTGTCTACAG
GCGAGGAACTGTTTACCGGCGTGGTGCCCTTCAAGTTCCAGCTGAAGGGCACCATCAACGGCAAGAGCTT
CACCGTGGAAGGCGAGGGCGAGGGCAATAGCCACGAGGGCAGCCACAAAGGCAAGTATGTGTGCACCAGC
GGCAAACTGCCAATGTCTTGGGCCGCCCTGGGAACTAGCTTCGGCTATGGCATGAAATACTATACCAAGT
ACCCCAGCGGCCTGAAAAACTGGTTCCACGAGGTGATGCCTGAGGGCTTCACCTACGACAGACACATCCA
GTACAAGGGCGACGGCAGCATCCACGCCAAGCACCAGCACTTCATGAAGAACGGCACCTACCACAACATC
GTGGAGTTCACCGGCCAGGACTTCAAGGAGAACAGCCCCGTGCTGACCGGCGACATGGACGTGAGCCTGC
CCAACGAGGTGCAGCACATCCCCATTGATGACGGCGTGGAGTGCACAGTGACCCTGCAGTACCCTCTGCT
GAGCGACGAAAGCAAGTGCGTGGAAGCCTATCAGAACACCATCATCAAGCCCCTGCACAATCAGCCAGCC
CCCGATGTGCCATTTCACTGGATCAGAAAGCAGTACACCCAGAGCAAGGACGACACCGAGGAGAGAGACC
ACATCATCCAGAGCGAGACCCTGGAGGCCCACCTGCCTTGGCATGAGCCTAGCGCAAGCGCAGTGGGAGG
TGGCGGTTCCCTCGAGGGAGGAAGCGGAGGATCTGGCGGTACCAAGCTTGGCGTAATCATGGTCATAGCT
GTTTCCTGTGTGAAATTGTTATCCGCTCACAATTCCACACAACATACGAGCCGGAAGCATAAAGTGTAAA
GCCTGGGGTGCCTAATGAGTGAGCTAACTCACATTAATTGCGTTGCGCTCACTGCCCGCTTTCCAGTCGG
GAAACCTGTCGTGCCAGCTGCATTAATGAATCGGCCAACGCGCGGGGAGAGGCGGTTTGCGTATTGGGCG
CTCTTCCGCTTCCTCGCTCACTGACTCGCTGCGCTCGGTCGTTCGGCTGCGGCGAGCGGTATCAGCTCAC
TCAAAGGCGGTAATACGGTTATCCACAGAATCAGGGGATAACGCAGGAAAGAACATGTGAGCAAAAGGCC
AGCAAAAGGCCAGGAACCGTAAAAAGGCCGCGTTGCTGGCGTTTTTCCATAGGCTCCGCCCCCCTGACGA
GCATCACAAAAATCGACGCTCAAGTCAGAGGTGGCGAAACCCGACAGGACTATAAAGATACCAGGCGTTT
CCCCCTGGAAGCTCCCTCGTGCGCTCTCCTGTTCCGACCCTGCCGCTTACCGGATACCTGTCCGCCTTTC
TCCCTTCGGGAAGCGTGGCGCTTTCTCATAGCTCACGCTGTAGGTATCTCAGTTCGGTGTAGGTCGTTCG
CTCCAAGCTGGGCTGTGTGCACGAACCCCCCGTTCAGCCCGACCGCTGCGCCTTATCCGGTAACTATCGT
CTTGAGTCCAACCCGGTAAGACACGACTTATCGCCACTGGCAGCAGCCACTGGTAACAGGATTAGCAGAG
CGAGGTATGTAGGCGGTGCTACAGAGTTCTTGAAGTGGTGGCCTAACTACGGCTACACTAGAAGAACAGT
ATTTGGTATCTGCGCTCTGCTGAAGCCAGTTACCTTCGGAAAAAGAGTTGGTAGCTCTTGATCCGGCAAA
CAAACCACCGCTGGTAGCGGTGGTTTTTTTGTTTGCAAGCAGCAGATTACGCGCAGAAAAAAAGGATCTC
AAGAAGATCCTTTGATCTTTTCTACGGGGTCTGACGCTCAGTGGAACGAAAACTCACGTTAAGGGATTTT
GGTCATGAGATTATCAAAAAGGATCTTCACCTAGATCCTTTTAAATTAAAAATGAAGTTTTAAATCAATC
TAAAGTATATATGAGTAAACTTGGTCTGACAGTTACCAATGCTTAATCAGTGAGGCACCTATCTCAGCGA
TCTGTCTATTTCGTTCATCCATAGTTGCCTGACTCCCCGTCGTGTAGATAACTACGATACGGGAGGGCTT
ACCATCTGGCCCCAGTGCTGCAATGATACCGCGAGACCCACGCTCACCGGCTCCAGATTTATCAGCAATA
AACCAGCCAGCCGGAAGGGCCGAGCGCAGAAGTGGTCCTGCAACTTTATCCGCCTCCATCCAGTCTATTA
ATTGTTGCCGGGAAGCTAGAGTAAGTAGTTCGCCAGTTAATAGTTTGCGCAACGTTGTTGCCATTGCTAC
AGGCATCGTGGTGTCACGCTCGTCGTTTGGTATGGCTTCATTCAGCTCCGGTTCCCAACGATCAAGGCGA
GTTACATGATCCCCCATGTTGTGCAAAAAAGCGGTTAGCTCCTTCGGTCCTCCGATCGTTGTCAGAAGTA
AGTTGGCCGCAGTGTTATCACTCATGGTTATGGCAGCACTGCATAATTCTCTTACTGTCATGCCATCCGT
AAGATGCTTTTCTGTGACTGGTGAGTACTCAACCAAGTCATTCTGAGAATAGTGTATGCGGCGACCGAGT
TGCTCTTGCCCGGCGTCAATACGGGATAATACCGCGCCACATAGCAGAACTTTAAAAGTGCTCATCATTG
GAAAACGTTCTTCGGGGCGAAAACTCTCAAGGATCTTACCGCTGTTGAGATCCAGTTCGATGTAACCCAC
TCGTGCACCCAACTGATCTTCAGCATCTTTTACTTTCACCAGCGTTTCTGGGTGAGCAAAAACAGGAAGG
CAAAATGCCGCAAAAAAGGGAATAAGGGCGACACGGAAATGTTGAATACTCATACTCTTCCTTTTTCAAT
ATTATTGAAGCATTTATCAGGGTTATTGTCTCATGAGCGGATACATATTTGAATGTATTTAGAAAAATAA
ACAAATAGGGGTTCCGCGCACATTTCCCCGAAAAGTGCCACCTGACGTCTAAGAAACCATTATTATCATG
ACATTAACCTATAAAAATAGGCGTATCACGAGGCCCTTTCGTC
